Addgene plasmid #217425: AICSDP-167:CDH5-mEGFP
Purpose: Homology arms and mEGFP sequence for C-terminus tagging of human cadherin 5
Depositing lab: Allen Institute for Cell Science. Depositing organization: Allen Institute.
Backbone
  Vector backbone: pAAV
  Vector type: CRISPR ; Donor Template
Growth in bacteria
  Bacterial resistance: Ampicillin, 100 μg/mL
  Growth temperature: 37°C
  Growth strain: DH5alpha
  Copy number: High Copy
Gene/Insert
  Gene/Insert name: CDH5 Homology Arms with mEGFP (alt name: cadherin 5)
  Species: H. sapiens (human)
  Insert size (bp): 2714
  Mutation: homology arms contain point mutations to disrupt crRNA binding sites used, and WTC-11 specific homozygous SNP(s)
  Entrez Gene: CDH5 (a.k.a. 7B4, CD144)
  Tag / fusion protein: mEGFP (N terminal on insert)
  Cloning method: Unknown
Terms and licenses: Academic/Nonprofit Terms; Industry Terms
Depositor comments: This plasmid has been used with locus-specific CRISPR/Cas9 to add a mEGFP tag to the C-terminus of human CDH5 in WTC human induced pluripotent stem cells by the Allen Institute for Cell Science. After initial HDR, we recommend subcloning of transfected cells and PCR-based assays for identifying precisely edited clones as previously described (https://www.molbiolcell.org/doi/abs/10.1091/mbc.e17-03-0209) After identifying precisely edited clones, differentiate WTC human induced pluripotent stem cells to endothelial cells to observe cells expressing mEGFP tagged CDH5.
How to cite: AICSDP-167:CDH5-mEGFP was a gift from Allen Institute for Cell Science (Addgene plasmid # 217425 ; http://n2t.net/addgene:217425 ; RRID:Addgene_217425)
