[The description below was written by a language model from this plasmid's Addgene catalogue record and pLannotate feature annotations shown in this document.]
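Description:
AICSDP-167:CDH5-mEGFP is a CRISPR homology-directed repair donor template built on a pAAV backbone, designed to add a monomeric EGFP tag to the C-terminus of the endogenous human cadherin 5 gene (CDH5, also known as CD144 or VE-cadherin). It is maintained in E. coli as a high-copy plasmid through a ColE1/pUC-type origin and is selected with ampicillin via the bla gene and its own promoter. The roughly 5.8 kb sequence also carries an M13 phage origin and leftover cloning-vector remnants (lac promoter/operator, CAP site, and fragments of lacI, lacZα, bom and rop) that have no role in the editing function.

The payload of about 2.7 kb lies between two AAV2 inverted terminal repeats. The annotated portion of the 5' homology arm ends in the terminal coding sequence of CDH5, which runs directly into the mEGFP open reading frame (EGFP with the monomerizing A206K substitution), followed by unannotated sequence that presumably forms the 3' homology arm. No mammalian promoter is annotated, consistent with a design in which the fusion is expressed only from the native CDH5 locus after integration. The catalogue tag field lists mEGFP as N-terminal on the insert, but the stated purpose and the feature order both indicate a C-terminal fusion. The arms carry point mutations that disrupt the crRNA binding sites, preventing re-cutting of donor or edited alleles, and include homozygous SNPs specific to the WTC-11 line. The plasmid has been used with locus-specific Cas9 in WTC human induced pluripotent stem cells. Because CDH5 is an endothelial junction protein, fluorescence is observed after edited clones are differentiated into endothelial cells.
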