Features (pLannotate 1.2.2; 16 found; start..end, strand, type, name):
      1..589     +  rep_origin     ori: high-copy-number ColE1/pMB1/pBR322/pUC origin of replication
    772..864     +  CDS            lacI (fragment): lac repressor; lacI; The lac repressor binds to the lac operator to inhibit transcription in E. coli. This inhibition can be relieved by adding lactose or isopropyl-β-D-thiogalactopyranoside (IPTG).
    877..898     +  protein_bind   CAP binding site: CAP binding activates transcription in the presence of cAMP. E. coli catabolite activator protein
    913..943     +  promoter       lac promoter: promoter for the E. coli lac operon
    951..967     +  protein_bind   lac operator: The lac repressor binds to the lac operator to inhibit transcription in E. coli. This inhibition can be relieved by adding lactose or isopropyl-β-D-thiogalactopyranoside (IPTG). lac repressor encoded by lacI
   1007..1147    -  repeat_region  AAV2 ITR: inverted terminal repeat of adeno-associated virus serotype 2 inverted
   1428..1982    +  CDS            CDH5 (fragment): CADH5_HUMAN - Experimental evidence at protein level: Swiss-Prot protein existence level 1. Cadherins are calcium-dependent cell adhesion proteins (By similarity). They preferentially interact with themselves in a homophilic manner in connecting cells; cadherins may thus contribute to the sorting of heterogeneous cell types (PubMed:21269602). This cadherin may play a important role in endothelial cell biology through control of the cohesion and organization of the intercellular junctions (By similarity). It associates with alpha-catenin forming a link to the cytoskeleton (PubMed:10861224). Act
   1983..2699    +  CDS            mEGFP: enhanced GFP with monomerizing A206K mutation (Zacharias et al., 2002) mammalian codon-optimized
   3557..3697    +  repeat_region  AAV2 ITR: inverted terminal repeat of adeno-associated virus serotype 2 inverted
   3706..3860    +  CDS            lacZα (fragment): LacZα fragment of β-galactosidase; lacZ fragment
   3866..3917    -  misc_feature   bom (fragment): basis of mobility region from pBR322
   3936..4316    +  rep_origin     M13 ori (sequence partly withheld): M13 bacteriophage origin of replication; arrow indicates direction of (+) strand synthesis
   4392..4441    -  misc_feature   bom (fragment): basis of mobility region from pBR322
   4543..4578    -  CDS            rop (fragment): Rop protein, which maintains plasmids at low copy number; rop
   4673..4777    +  promoter       AmpR promoter: bla
   4778..5638    +  CDS            AmpR: β-lactamase; bla; confers resistance to ampicillin, carbenicillin, and related antibiotics
>Addgene plasmid #217425 | AICSDP-167:CDH5-mEGFP | addgene full sequence | sequence record 452419 | Addgene NGS Result
TTGAGATCCTTTTTTTCTGCGCGTAATCTGCTGCTTGCAAACAAAAAAACCACCGCTACCAGCGGTGGTT
TGTTTGCCGGATCAAGAGCTACCAACTCTTTTTCCGAAGGTAACTGGCTTCAGCAGAGCGCAGATACCAA
ATACTGTTCTTCTAGTGTAGCCGTAGTTAGGCCACCACTTCAAGAACTCTGTAGCACCGCCTACATACCT
CGCTCTGCTAATCCTGTTACCAGTGGCTGCTGCCAGTGGCGATAAGTCGTGTCTTACCGGGTTGGACTCA
AGACGATAGTTACCGGATAAGGCGCAGCGGTCGGGCTGAACGGGGGGTTCGTGCACACAGCCCAGCTTGG
AGCGAACGACCTACACCGAACTGAGATACCTACAGCGTGAGCTATGAGAAAGCGCCACGCTTCCCGAAGG
GAGAAAGGCGGACAGGTATCCGGTAAGCGGCAGGGTCGGAACAGGAGAGCGCACGAGGGAGCTTCCAGGG
GGAAACGCCTGGTATCTTTATAGTCCTGTCGGGTTTCGCCACCTCTGACTTGAGCGTCGATTTTTGTGAT
GCTCGTCAGGGGGGCGGAGCCTATGGAAAAACGCCAGCAACGCGGCCTTTTTACGGTTCCTGGCCTTTTG
CTGGCCTTTTGCTCACATGTTCTTTCCTGCGTTATCCCCTGATTCTGTGGATAACCGTATTACCGCCTTT
GAGTGAGCTGATACCGCTCGCCGCAGCCGAACGACCGAGCGCAGCGAGTCAGTGAGCGAGGAAGCGGAAG
AGCGCCCAATACGCAAACCGCCTCTCCCCGCGCGTTGGCCGATTCATTAATGCAGCTGGCACGACAGGTT
TCCCGACTGGAAAGCGGGCAGTGAGCGCAACGCAATTAATGTGAGTTAGCTCACTCATTAGGCACCCCAG
GCTTTACACTTTATGCTTCCGGCTCGTATGTTGTGTGGAATTGTGAGCGGATAACAATTTCACACAGGAA
ACAGCTATGACCATGATTACGAATTGCCTGCAGGCAGCTGCGCGCTCGCTCGCTCACTGAGGCCGCCCGG
GCAAAGCCCGGGCGTCGGGCGACCTTTGGTCGCCCGGCCTCAGTGAGCGAGCGAGCGCGCAGAGAGGGAG
TGGCCAACTCCATCACTAGGGGTTCCTATCGATGGCGCGCCTCCAGATATCATACACTCGAGTGGGAGTG
TCGGGCGAGGTGGGGATGAGTATGCGGGGGAGCGGCAGGGACGGGGTGTGGGGTGTAGGGGGATGGCGGG
GATGGGGGKATGGGGGAACGGCGGGGGKGGGGGKGSRGGGGGRGGGGGGGSRAAAGGRKGGGGKKGSRGG
GGRRGGGGGGGSCAAAGGGATGGGCATGCTGGGAGGGCGTGGGGGTGGGGTTGCAGGGGGCAGTGGGGAT
GGGGGCATGGGGGGCCGCCCAGGCCCCCAGCCTTGTCTGACTCTGCTGCTCGGCTCCCTGGCTGCAGTGA
TCACCCTGCTCATCTTCCTGCGGCGGCGGCTCCGGAAGCAGGCCCGCGCGCACGGCAAGAGCGTGCCGGA
GATCCACGAGCAGCTGGTCACCTACGACGAGGAGGGCGGCGGCGAGATGGACACCACCAGCTACGATGTG
TCGGTGCTCAACTCGGTGCGCCGCGGCGGGGCCAAGCCCCCGCGGCCCGCGCTGGACGCCCGGCCTTCCC
TCTATGCGCAGGTGCAGAAGCCACCGAGGCACGCGCCTGGGGCACACGGAGGGCCCGGGGAGATGGCAGC
CATGATCGAGGTGAAGAAGGACGAGGCGGACCACGACGGCGACGGCCCCCCCTACGACACGCTGCACATC
TACGGCTACGAGGGCTCCGAGTCCATAGCCGAGTCCCTCAGCTCCCTGGGCACCGACTCATCCGACTCTG
ACGTGGATTACGACTTCCTTAACGACTGGGGACCCAGGTTTAAGATGCTGGCTGAGCTGTACGGCTCGGA
CCCCCGGGAGGAGCTGCTGTATGTGAGCAAGGGCGAGGAGCTGTTCACCGGGGTGGTGCCCATCCTGGTC
GAGCTGGACGGCGACGTAAACGGCCACAAGTTCAGCGTGTCCGGCGAGGGCGAGGGCGATGCCACCTACG
GCAAGCTGACCCTGAAGTTCATCTGCACCACCGGCAAGCTGCCCGTGCCCTGGCCCACCCTCGTGACCAC
CCTGACCTACGGCGTGCAGTGCTTCAGCCGCTACCCCGACCACATGAAGCAGCACGACTTCTTCAAGTCC
GCCATGCCCGAAGGCTACGTCCAGGAGCGCACCATCTTCTTCAAGGACGACGGCAACTACAAGACCCGCG
CCGAGGTGAAGTTCGAGGGCGACACCCTGGTGAACCGCATCGAGCTGAAGGGCATCGACTTCAAGGAGGA
CGGCAACATCCTGGGGCACAAGCTGGAGTACAACTACAACAGCCACAACGTCTATATCATGGCCGACAAG
CAGAAGAACGGCATCAAGGTGAACTTCAAGATCCGCCACAACATCGAGGACGGCAGCGTGCAGCTCGCCG
ACCACTACCAGCAGAACACCCCCATCGGCGACGGCCCCGTGCTGCTGCCCGACAACCACTACCTGAGCAC
CCAGTCCAAGCTGAGCAAAGACCCCAACGAGAAGCGCGATCACATGGTCCTGCTGGAGTTCGTGACCGCC
GCCGGGATCACTCTCGGCATGGACGAGCTGTACAAGTAATAGGCGGCCGAGGTCACTCTGTGCCTGGGGA
CCCAAACCCCCTGCAGCCCAGGCCAGTCAGACGCCAGGCACCACAGCCTCCAAAAATGGCAGTGACTCCC
CAGCCCAGCACCCCTTCCTCGTGGGTCCCAGAGACCTCATCAGCCTTGGGATAGCAAACTCCAGGTTCCT
GAAATATCCAGGAATATATGTCAGTGATGACTATTCTCAAATGCTGGCAAATCCAGGCTGGTGTTCTGTC
TGGGCTCAGACATCCACATAACCCTGTCACCCACAGACCGCCGTCTAACTCAAAGACTTCCTCTGGCTCC
CCAAGGCTGCAAAGCAAAACAGACTGTGTTTAACTGCTGCAGGGTCTTTTTCTAGGGTCCCTGAACGCCC
TGGTAAGGCTGGTGAGGTCCTGGTGCCTATCTGCCTGGAGGCAAAGGCCTGGACAGCTTGACTTGTGGGG
CAGGATTCTCTGCAGCCCATTCCCAAGGGAGACTGACCATCATGCCCTCTCTCGGGAGCCCTAGCCCTGC
TCCAACTCCATACTCCACTCCAAGTGCCCCACCACTCCCCAACCCCTCTCCAGGCCTGTCAAGAGGGAGG
AAGGGGCCCCATGGCAGCTCCTGACCTTGGGTCCTGAAGTGACCTCACTGGCCTGCCATGCCAGTAACTG
TGCTGTACTGAGCACTGAACCACATTCAGGGAAATGGCTTATTAAACTTTGAAGCAACTGTGAATTCATT
CTGGAGGGGCAGTGGAGATCAGGAGTGACAGATCACAGGGTGAGGGCCACCTCCACACCCACCCCCTCTG
GCCGGCCGCTTCGAGTTAATTAATCCAACCGGTTACCGCCTAGGATCGATAGATCTAGGAACCCCTAGTG
ATGGAGTTGGCCACTCCCTCTCTGCGCGCTCGCTCGCTCACTGAGGCCGGGCGACCAAAGGTCGCCCGAC
GCCCGGGCTTTGCCCGGGCGGCCTCAGTGAGCGAGCGAGCGCGCAGCTGCCTGCAGGCAGCTTGGCACTG
GCCGTCGTTTTACAACGTCGTGACTGGGAAAACCCTGGCGTTACCCAACTTAATCGCCTTGCAGCACATC
CCCCTTTCGCCAGCTGGCGTAATAGCGAAGAGGCCCGCACCGATCGCCCTTCCCAACAGTTGCGCAGCCT
GAATGGCGAATGGCGCCTGATGCGGTATTTTCTCCTTACGCATCTGTGCGGTATTTCACACCGCATA
[142 nt withheld, positions 3918-4059]
C
[141 nt withheld, positions 4061-4201]
CCTTTGACGTTGGAGTCCACGTTCTTT
[37 nt withheld, positions 4229-4265]
ACCCTATCTCGGGCTATTCTTTTGATTTATAAGGGATTTTGCCGATTTCGGCCTATTGGTTAAAAAATGA
GCTGATTTAACAAAAATTTAACGCGAATTTTAACAAAATATTAACGTTTACAATTTTATGGTGCACTCTC
AGTACAATCTGCTCTGATGCCGCATAGTTAAGCCAGCCCCGACACCCGCCAACACCCGCTGACGCGCCCT
GACGGGCTTGTCTGCTCCCGGCATCCGCTTACAGACAAGCTGTGACCGTCTCCGGGAGCTGCATGTGTCA
GAGGTTTTCACCGTCATCACCGAAACGCGCGAGACGAAAGGGCCTCGTGATACGCCTATTTTTATAGGTT
AATGTCATGATAATAATGGTTTCTTAGACGTCAGGTGGCACTTTTCGGGGAAATGTGCGCGGAACCCCTA
TTTGTTTATTTTTCTAAATACATTCAAATATGTATCCGCTCATGAGACAATAACCCTGATAAATGCTTCA
ATAATATTGAAAAAGGAAGAGTATGAGTATTCAACATTTCCGTGTCGCCCTTATTCCCTTTTTTGCGGCA
TTTTGCCTTCCTGTTTTTGCTCACCCAGAAACGCTGGTGAAAGTAAAAGATGCTGAAGATCAGTTGGGTG
CACGAGTGGGTTACATCGAACTGGATCTCAACAGCGGTAAGATCCTTGAGAGTTTTCGCCCCGAAGAACG
TTTTCCAATGATGAGCACTTTTAAAGTTCTGCTATGTGGCGCGGTATTATCCCGTATTGACGCCGGGCAA
GAGCAACTCGGTCGCCGCATACACTATTCTCAGAATGACTTGGTTGAGTACTCACCAGTCACAGAAAAGC
ATCTTACGGATGGCATGACAGTAAGAGAATTATGCAGTGCTGCCATAACCATGAGTGATAACACTGCGGC
CAACTTACTTCTGACAACGATCGGAGGACCGAAGGAGCTAACCGCTTTTTTGCACAACATGGGGGATCAT
GTAACTCGCCTTGATCGTTGGGAACCGGAGCTGAATGAAGCCATACCAAACGACGAGCGTGACACCACGA
TGCCTGTAGCAATGGCAACAACGTTGCGCAAACTATTAACTGGCGAACTACTTACTCTAGCTTCCCGGCA
ACAATTAATAGACTGGATGGAGGCGGATAAAGTTGCAGGACCACTTCTGCGCTCGGCCCTTCCGGCTGGC
TGGTTTATTGCTGATAAATCTGGAGCCGGTGAGCGTGGGTCTCGCGGTATCATTGCAGCACTGGGGCCAG
ATGGTAAGCCCTCCCGTATCGTAGTTATCTACACGACGGGGAGTCAGGCAACTATGGATGAACGAAATAG
ACAGATCGCTGAGATAGGTGCCTCACTGATTAAGCATTGGTAACTGTCAGACCAAGTTTACTCATATATA
CTTTAGATTGATTTAAAACTTCATTTTTAATTTAAAAGGATCTAGGTGAAGATCCTTTTTGATAATCTCA
TGACCAAAATCCCTTAACGTGAGTTTTCGTTCCACTGAGCGTCAGACCCCGTAGAAAAGATCAAAGGATC
TTC
