Features (pLannotate 1.2.2; 16 found; start..end, strand, type, name):
      1..589     +  rep_origin     ori: high-copy-number ColE1/pMB1/pBR322/pUC origin of replication
    772..864     +  CDS            lacI (fragment): lac repressor; lacI; The lac repressor binds to the lac operator to inhibit transcription in E. coli. This inhibition can be relieved by adding lactose or isopropyl-β-D-thiogalactopyranoside (IPTG).
    877..898     +  protein_bind   CAP binding site: CAP binding activates transcription in the presence of cAMP. E. coli catabolite activator protein
    913..943     +  promoter       lac promoter: promoter for the E. coli lac operon
    951..967     +  protein_bind   lac operator: The lac repressor binds to the lac operator to inhibit transcription in E. coli. This inhibition can be relieved by adding lactose or isopropyl-β-D-thiogalactopyranoside (IPTG). lac repressor encoded by lacI
   1007..1147    -  repeat_region  AAV2 ITR: inverted terminal repeat of adeno-associated virus serotype 2 inverted
   1428..1982    +  CDS            CDH5 (fragment): CADH5_HUMAN - Experimental evidence at protein level: Swiss-Prot protein existence level 1. Cadherins are calcium-dependent cell adhesion proteins (By similarity). They preferentially interact with themselves in a homophilic manner in connecting cells; cadherins may thus contribute to the sorting of heterogeneous cell types (PubMed:21269602). This cadherin may play a important role in endothelial cell biology through control of the cohesion and organization of the intercellular junctions (By similarity). It associates with alpha-catenin forming a link to the cytoskeleton (PubMed:10861224). Act
   1983..2699    +  CDS            mEGFP: enhanced GFP with monomerizing A206K mutation (Zacharias et al., 2002) mammalian codon-optimized
   3557..3697    +  repeat_region  AAV2 ITR: inverted terminal repeat of adeno-associated virus serotype 2 inverted
   3706..3860    +  CDS            lacZα (fragment): LacZα fragment of β-galactosidase; lacZ fragment
   3866..3917    -  misc_feature   bom (fragment): basis of mobility region from pBR322
   3936..4316    +  rep_origin     M13 ori (sequence partly withheld): M13 bacteriophage origin of replication; arrow indicates direction of (+) strand synthesis
   4392..4441    -  misc_feature   bom (fragment): basis of mobility region from pBR322
   4543..4578    -  CDS            rop (fragment): Rop protein, which maintains plasmids at low copy number; rop
   4673..4777    +  promoter       AmpR promoter: bla
   4778..5638    +  CDS            AmpR: β-lactamase; bla; confers resistance to ampicillin, carbenicillin, and related antibiotics
>Addgene plasmid #217425 | AICSDP-167:CDH5-mEGFP | addgene full sequence | sequence record 454212 | Addgene Long Read Sequencing Result
TTGAGATCCTTTTTTTCTGCGCGTAATCTGCTGCTTGCAAACAAAAAAACCACCGCTACCAGCGGTGGTT
TGTTTGCCGGATCAAGAGCTACCAACTCTTTTTCCGAAGGTAACTGGCTTCAGCAGAGCGCAGATACCAA
ATACTGTTCTTCTAGTGTAGCCGTAGTTAGGCCACCACTTCAAGAACTCTGTAGCACCGCCTACATACCT
CGCTCTGCTAATCCTGTTACCAGTGGCTGCTGCCAGTGGCGATAAGTCGTGTCTTACCGGGTTGGACTCA
AGACGATAGTTACCGGATAAGGCGCAGCGGTCGGGCTGAACGGGGGGTTCGTGCACACAGCCCAGCTTGG
AGCGAACGACCTACACCGAACTGAGATACCTACAGCGTGAGCTATGAGAAAGCGCCACGCTTCCCGAAGG
GAGAAAGGCGGACAGGTATCCGGTAAGCGGCAGGGTCGGAACAGGAGAGCGCACGAGGGAGCTTCCAGGG
GGAAACGCCTGGTATCTTTATAGTCCTGTCGGGTTTCGCCACCTCTGACTTGAGCGTCGATTTTTGTGAT
GCTCGTCAGGGGGGCGGAGCCTATGGAAAAACGCCAGCAACGCGGCCTTTTTACGGTTCCTGGCCTTTTG
CTGGCCTTTTGCTCACATGTTCTTTCCTGCGTTATCCCCTGATTCTGTGGATAACCGTATTACCGCCTTT
GAGTGAGCTGATACCGCTCGCCGCAGCCGAACGACCGAGCGCAGCGAGTCAGTGAGCGAGGAAGCGGAAG
AGCGCCCAATACGCAAACCGCCTCTCCCCGCGCGTTGGCCGATTCATTAATGCAGCTGGCACGACAGGTT
TCCCGACTGGAAAGCGGGCAGTGAGCGCAACGCAATTAATGTGAGTTAGCTCACTCATTAGGCACCCCAG
GCTTTACACTTTATGCTTCCGGCTCGTATGTTGTGTGGAATTGTGAGCGGATAACAATTTCACACAGGAA
ACAGCTATGACCATGATTACGAATTGCCTGCAGGCAGCTGCGCGCTCGCTCGCTCACTGAGGCCGCCCGG
GCAAAGCCCGGGCGTCGGGCGACCTTTGGTCGCCCGGCCTCAGTGAGCGAGCGAGCGCGCAGAGAGGGAG
TGGCCAACTCCATCACTAGGGGTTCCTATCGATGGCGCGCCTCCAGATATCATACACTCGAGTGGGAGTG
TCGGGCGAGGTGGGGATGAGTATGCGGGGGAGCGGCAGGGACGGGGTGTGGGGTGTAGGGGGATGGCGGG
GATGGGGGTATGGGGGAACGGCGGGGATGGGGTTGCAGGGGAAGGGGGGCCAAAAGGATGGGGTTGCAGG
GGAAGGGGGGGCCAAAGGGATGGGCATGCTGGGAGGGCGTGGGGGTGGGGTTGCAGGGGGCAGTGGGGAT
GGGGGCATGGGGGGCCGCCCAGGCCCCCAGCCTTGTCTGACTCTGCTGCTCGGCTCCCTGGCTGCAGTGA
TCACCCTGCTCATCTTCCTGCGGCGGCGGCTCCGGAAGCAGGCCCGCGCGCACGGCAAGAGCGTGCCGGA
GATCCACGAGCAGCTGGTCACCTACGACGAGGAGGGCGGCGGCGAGATGGACACCACCAGCTACGATGTG
TCGGTGCTCAACTCGGTGCGCCGCGGCGGGGCCAAGCCCCCGCGGCCCGCGCTGGACGCCCGGCCTTCCC
TCTATGCGCAGGTGCAGAAGCCACCGAGGCACGCGCCTGGGGCACACGGAGGGCCCGGGGAGATGGCAGC
CATGATCGAGGTGAAGAAGGACGAGGCGGACCACGACGGCGACGGCCCCCCCTACGACACGCTGCACATC
TACGGCTACGAGGGCTCCGAGTCCATAGCCGAGTCCCTCAGCTCCCTGGGCACCGACTCATCCGACTCTG
ACGTGGATTACGACTTCCTTAACGACTGGGGACCCAGGTTTAAGATGCTGGCTGAGCTGTACGGCTCGGA
CCCCCGGGAGGAGCTGCTGTATGTGAGCAAGGGCGAGGAGCTGTTCACCGGGGTGGTGCCCATCCTGGTC
GAGCTGGACGGCGACGTAAACGGCCACAAGTTCAGCGTGTCCGGCGAGGGCGAGGGCGATGCCACCTACG
GCAAGCTGACCCTGAAGTTCATCTGCACCACCGGCAAGCTGCCCGTGCCCTGGCCCACCCTCGTGACCAC
CCTGACCTACGGCGTGCAGTGCTTCAGCCGCTACCCCGACCACATGAAGCAGCACGACTTCTTCAAGTCC
GCCATGCCCGAAGGCTACGTCCAGGAGCGCACCATCTTCTTCAAGGACGACGGCAACTACAAGACCCGCG
CCGAGGTGAAGTTCGAGGGCGACACCCTGGTGAACCGCATCGAGCTGAAGGGCATCGACTTCAAGGAGGA
CGGCAACATCCTGGGGCACAAGCTGGAGTACAACTACAACAGCCACAACGTCTATATCATGGCCGACAAG
CAGAAGAACGGCATCAAGGTGAACTTCAAGATCCGCCACAACATCGAGGACGGCAGCGTGCAGCTCGCCG
ACCACTACCAGCAGAACACCCCCATCGGCGACGGCCCCGTGCTGCTGCCCGACAACCACTACCTGAGCAC
CCAGTCCAAGCTGAGCAAAGACCCCAACGAGAAGCGCGATCACATGGTCCTGCTGGAGTTCGTGACCGCC
GCCGGGATCACTCTCGGCATGGACGAGCTGTACAAGTAATAGGCGGCCGAGGTCACTCTGTGCCTGGGGA
CCCAAACCCCCTGCAGCCCAGGCCAGTCAGACGCCAGGCACCACAGCCTCCAAAAATGGCAGTGACTCCC
CAGCCCAGCACCCCTTCCTCGTGGGTCCCAGAGACCTCATCAGCCTTGGGATAGCAAACTCCAGGTTCCT
GAAATATCCAGGAATATATGTCAGTGATGACTATTCTCAAATGCTGGCAAATCCAGGCTGGTGTTCTGTC
TGGGCTCAGACATCCACATAACCCTGTCACCCACAGACCGCCGTCTAACTCAAAGACTTCCTCTGGCTCC
CCAAGGCTGCAAAGCAAAACAGACTGTGTTTAACTGCTGCAGGGTCTTTTTCTAGGGTCCCTGAACGCCC
TGGTAAGGCTGGTGAGGTCCTGGTGCCTATCTGCCTGGAGGCAAAGGCCTGGACAGCTTGACTTGTGGGG
CAGGATTCTCTGCAGCCCATTCCCAAGGGAGACTGACCATCATGCCCTCTCTCGGGAGCCCTAGCCCTGC
TCCAACTCCATACTCCACTCCAAGTGCCCCACCACTCCCCAACCCCTCTCCAGGCCTGTCAAGAGGGAGG
AAGGGGCCCCATGGCAGCTCCTGACCTTGGGTCCTGAAGTGACCTCACTGGCCTGCCATGCCAGTAACTG
TGCTGTACTGAGCACTGAACCACATTCAGGGAAATGGCTTATTAAACTTTGAAGCAACTGTGAATTCATT
CTGGAGGGGCAGTGGAGATCAGGAGTGACAGATCACAGGGTGAGGGCCACCTCCACACCCACCCCCTCTG
GCCGGCCGCTTCGAGTTAATTAATCCAACCGGTTACCGCCTAGGATCGATAGATCTAGGAACCCCTAGTG
ATGGAGTTGGCCACTCCCTCTCTGCGCGCTCGCTCGCTCACTGAGGCCGGGCGACCAAAGGTCGCCCGAC
GCCCGGGCTTTGCCCGGGCGGCCTCAGTGAGCGAGCGAGCGCGCAGCTGCCTGCAGGCAGCTTGGCACTG
GCCGTCGTTTTACAACGTCGTGACTGGGAAAACCCTGGCGTTACCCAACTTAATCGCCTTGCAGCACATC
CCCCTTTCGCCAGCTGGCGTAATAGCGAAGAGGCCCGCACCGATCGCCCTTCCCAACAGTTGCGCAGCCT
GAATGGCGAATGGCGCCTGATGCGGTATTTTCTCCTTACGCATCTGTGCGGTATTTCACACCGCATA
[142 nt withheld, positions 3918-4059]
C
[141 nt withheld, positions 4061-4201]
CCTTTGACGTTGGAGTCCACGTTCTTT
[37 nt withheld, positions 4229-4265]
ACCCTATCTCGGGCTATTCTTTTGATTTATAAGGGATTTTGCCGATTTCGGCCTATTGGTTAAAAAATGA
GCTGATTTAACAAAAATTTAACGCGAATTTTAACAAAATATTAACGTTTACAATTTTATGGTGCACTCTC
AGTACAATCTGCTCTGATGCCGCATAGTTAAGCCAGCCCCGACACCCGCCAACACCCGCTGACGCGCCCT
GACGGGCTTGTCTGCTCCCGGCATCCGCTTACAGACAAGCTGTGACCGTCTCCGGGAGCTGCATGTGTCA
GAGGTTTTCACCGTCATCACCGAAACGCGCGAGACGAAAGGGCCTCGTGATACGCCTATTTTTATAGGTT
AATGTCATGATAATAATGGTTTCTTAGACGTCAGGTGGCACTTTTCGGGGAAATGTGCGCGGAACCCCTA
TTTGTTTATTTTTCTAAATACATTCAAATATGTATCCGCTCATGAGACAATAACCCTGATAAATGCTTCA
ATAATATTGAAAAAGGAAGAGTATGAGTATTCAACATTTCCGTGTCGCCCTTATTCCCTTTTTTGCGGCA
TTTTGCCTTCCTGTTTTTGCTCACCCAGAAACGCTGGTGAAAGTAAAAGATGCTGAAGATCAGTTGGGTG
CACGAGTGGGTTACATCGAACTGGATCTCAACAGCGGTAAGATCCTTGAGAGTTTTCGCCCCGAAGAACG
TTTTCCAATGATGAGCACTTTTAAAGTTCTGCTATGTGGCGCGGTATTATCCCGTATTGACGCCGGGCAA
GAGCAACTCGGTCGCCGCATACACTATTCTCAGAATGACTTGGTTGAGTACTCACCAGTCACAGAAAAGC
ATCTTACGGATGGCATGACAGTAAGAGAATTATGCAGTGCTGCCATAACCATGAGTGATAACACTGCGGC
CAACTTACTTCTGACAACGATCGGAGGACCGAAGGAGCTAACCGCTTTTTTGCACAACATGGGGGATCAT
GTAACTCGCCTTGATCGTTGGGAACCGGAGCTGAATGAAGCCATACCAAACGACGAGCGTGACACCACGA
TGCCTGTAGCAATGGCAACAACGTTGCGCAAACTATTAACTGGCGAACTACTTACTCTAGCTTCCCGGCA
ACAATTAATAGACTGGATGGAGGCGGATAAAGTTGCAGGACCACTTCTGCGCTCGGCCCTTCCGGCTGGC
TGGTTTATTGCTGATAAATCTGGAGCCGGTGAGCGTGGGTCTCGCGGTATCATTGCAGCACTGGGGCCAG
ATGGTAAGCCCTCCCGTATCGTAGTTATCTACACGACGGGGAGTCAGGCAACTATGGATGAACGAAATAG
ACAGATCGCTGAGATAGGTGCCTCACTGATTAAGCATTGGTAACTGTCAGACCAAGTTTACTCATATATA
CTTTAGATTGATTTAAAACTTCATTTTTAATTTAAAAGGATCTAGGTGAAGATCCTTTTTGATAATCTCA
TGACCAAAATCCCTTAACGTGAGTTTTCGTTCCACTGAGCGTCAGACCCCGTAGAAAAGATCAAAGGATC
TTC
