>Addgene plasmid #217425 | AICSDP-167:CDH5-mEGFP | depositor partial sequence | sequence record 423976 | CDH5 Homology Arms and mEGFP
GCATCCCAGCTTTACTTATGTATATAGTAGTTTGTTCAGTAACTCAAAGCTAGAAGGCCTGAGCCTAATT
TTAGAAGCTCTCTGCACTTCAAGGTCTACCCCTCCTTAGGGATCCAAGACCCTCACATAGCCACACCCCT
CAGAGATTCCCACAGGCTGAGCATCCGCACCTGCCCCTGGGTGTGGGGGAACGGCAGCGGTGGGAGTGTC
GGGCGAGGTGGGGATGAGTATGCGGGGGAGCGGCAGGGACGGGGTGTGGGGTGTAGGGGGATGGCGGGGA
TGGGGGTATGGGGGAACGGCGGGGATGGGGTTGCAGGGGAAGGGGGGCCAAAAGGATGGGGTTGCAGGGG
AAGGGGGGGCCAAAGGGATGGGCATGCTGGGAGGGCGTGGGGGTGGGGTTGCAGGGGGCAGTGGGGATGG
GGGCATGGGGGGCCGCCCAGGCCCCCAGCCTTGTCTGACTCTGCTGCTCGGCTCCCTGGCTGCAGTGATC
ACCCTGCTCATCTTCCTGCGGCGGCGGCTCCGGAAGCAGGCCCGCGCGCACGGCAAGAGCGTGCCGGAGA
TCCACGAGCAGCTGGTCACCTACGACGAGGAGGGCGGCGGCGAGATGGACACCACCAGCTACGATGTGTC
GGTGCTCAACTCGGTGCGCCGCGGCGGGGCCAAGCCCCCGCGGCCCGCGCTGGACGCCCGGCCTTCCCTC
TATGCGCAGGTGCAGAAGCCACCGAGGCACGCGCCTGGGGCACACGGAGGGCCCGGGGAGATGGCAGCCA
TGATCGAGGTGAAGAAGGACGAGGCGGACCACGACGGCGACGGCCCCCCCTACGACACGCTGCACATCTA
CGGCTACGAGGGCTCCGAGTCCATAGCCGAGTCCCTCAGCTCCCTGGGCACCGACTCATCCGACTCTGAC
GTGGATTACGACTTCCTTAACGACTGGGGACCCAGGTTTAAGATGCTGGCTGAGCTGTACGGCTCGGACC
CCCGGGAGGAGCTGCTGTATGTGAGCAAGGGCGAGGAGCTGTTCACCGGGGTGGTGCCCATCCTGGTCGA
GCTGGACGGCGACGTAAACGGCCACAAGTTCAGCGTGTCCGGCGAGGGCGAGGGCGATGCCACCTACGGC
AAGCTGACCCTGAAGTTCATCTGCACCACCGGCAAGCTGCCCGTGCCCTGGCCCACCCTCGTGACCACCC
TGACCTACGGCGTGCAGTGCTTCAGCCGCTACCCCGACCACATGAAGCAGCACGACTTCTTCAAGTCCGC
CATGCCCGAAGGCTACGTCCAGGAGCGCACCATCTTCTTCAAGGACGACGGCAACTACAAGACCCGCGCC
GAGGTGAAGTTCGAGGGCGACACCCTGGTGAACCGCATCGAGCTGAAGGGCATCGACTTCAAGGAGGACG
GCAACATCCTGGGGCACAAGCTGGAGTACAACTACAACAGCCACAACGTCTATATCATGGCCGACAAGCA
GAAGAACGGCATCAAGGTGAACTTCAAGATCCGCCACAACATCGAGGACGGCAGCGTGCAGCTCGCCGAC
CACTACCAGCAGAACACCCCCATCGGCGACGGCCCCGTGCTGCTGCCCGACAACCACTACCTGAGCACCC
AGTCCAAGCTGAGCAAAGACCCCAACGAGAAGCGCGATCACATGGTCCTGCTGGAGTTCGTGACCGCCGC
CGGGATCACTCTCGGCATGGACGAGCTGTACAAGTAGGCGGCCGAGGTCACTCTGGGCCTGGGGACCCAA
ACCCCCTGCAGCCCAGGCCAGTCAGACGCCAGGCACCACAGCCTCCAAAAATGGCAGTGACTCCCCAGCC
CAGCACCCCTTCCTCGTGGGTCCCAGAGACCTCATCAGCCTTGGGATAGCAAACTCCAGGTTCCTGAAAT
ATCCAGGAATATATGTCAGTGATGACTATTCTCAAATGCTGGCAAATCCAGGCTGGTGTTCTGTCTGGGC
TCAGACATCCACATAACCCTGTCACCCACAGACCGCCGTCTAACTCAAAGACTTCCTCTGGCTCCCCAAG
GCTGCAAAGCAAAACAGACTGTGTTTAACTGCTGCAGGGTCTTTTTCTAGGGTCCCTGAACGCCCTGGTA
AGGCTGGTGAGGTCCTGGTGCCTATCTGCCTGGAGGCAAAGGCCTGGACAGCTTGACTTGTGGGGCAGGA
TTCTCTGCAGCCCATTCCCAAGGGAGACTGACCATCATGCCCTCTCTCGGGAGCCCTAGCCCTGCTCCAA
CTCCATACTCCACTCCAAGTGCCCCACCACTCCCCAACCCCTCTCCAGGCCTGTCAAGAGGGAGGAAGGG
GCCCCATGGCAGCTCCTGACCTTGGGTCCTGAAGTGACCTCACTGGCCTGCCATGCCAGTAACTGTGCTG
TACTGAGCACTGAACCACATTCAGGGAAATGGCTTATTAAACTTTGAAGCAACTGTGAATTCATTCTGGA
GGGGCAGTGGAGATCAGGAGTGACAGATCACAGGGTGAGGGCCACCTCCACACCCACCCCCTCTGGAGAA
GGCCTGGAAGAGCTGAGACCTTGCTTTGAGACTCCTCAGCACCCCTCCAGTTTTGCCTGAGAAGGGGCAG
ATGTTCCCGGAGCAGAAGACGTCTCCCCTTCTCTGCCTCACCTGGTCGCCAATCCATGCTCTCTTTCTTT
TCTCTGTCTACTCCTTATCCCTTGGTTTAGAGGAACCCAAGATGTGGCCTTTAG
